>Addgene plasmid #37227 | pTYB2-eIF4B-A130C | addgene partial sequence | sequence record 49442 | T7 5'-TAATACGACTCACTATAGGG-3'
TTTTGTTTAACTTTAAGAAGGAGATATACATATGGCTCCACCAAAGAAAACCGTAAAGAAGATGGACCTT
ACGTCATTTTTAAATGATGACACCTTTGGTTCATCTTGGGCTGAAGAAGATGTCGATTTGAATAAGATCA
CAATTCCTATTGAAACCGCTAATGCAAACACTATTCCATTGTCCGAATTGGCTCATGCTAAAAACAACAG
CAATAACACGCGTTCAGGCGGCTTTGGTGGCAGTTTTGGAGGTAGATCTAGATTAGACCCTGCTTTGGGG
GGCGGTTCTTCCGATAGAAGAGAGGAATACCCTGTTCCAGATGCTCCACCATATAGGGCTGTCATAAACA
ACATTCCATGGGATATTACCCCAGAGGGTGTTCAAGCCTGGGTTGAAGATGGTTTAGTTAAGCCTGAATG
CGTTGAAGAAGTTGTTTTGCCAAAGAATCTAAGAGACCCAACAAGATTAAAGGGTAATGCTTTCGTTACT
TTGAAAGAAAGAGCAGATTTGGTCGCCGTTCTGAAGTTCAACGGTACTAAATTGAATGAGAGAACTGTTT
ACGTTTCTGTTGCGGCTCCAAGAAGAGGGGGAGGTGCAGATGTTGATTGGAGTAGTGCTAGAGGCTCCAA
TTTCCAAGGTGATGGAAGAGAAGATGCACCAGATCTTGATTGGGGTGCCGCTAGAGGTTCTAACTTCAGA
GGTCCAAGAAGAGAAAGAGAAGAAGTTGATATTGACTGGACTGCTGCAAGAGGTTCCAATTTCCAAGGCT
CTTCCAGACCACCAAGAAGAGA
