[The description below was written by a language model from this plasmid's Addgene catalogue record.]
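Description:
pTYB2-eIF4B-A130C is a bacterial expression plasmid built on the commercial pTYB2 backbone (about 7.5 kb without insert), a vector from the IMPACT intein-mediated purification system. It is propagated in E. coli under ampicillin selection. The record lists the copy number as unknown, and no feature table is provided, so the origin of replication and other backbone elements are not documented here.

The insert is TIF3, the Saccharomyces cerevisiae gene encoding translation initiation factor eIF4B, carrying a mutation recorded as A130C. The record does not say whether this refers to a nucleotide or an amino-acid change, though an alanine-to-cysteine substitution at residue 130 would be a natural reading. The gene was cloned between the NdeI and SmaI sites and is transcribed from a T7 promoter, so expression requires a host strain that supplies T7 RNA polymerase. In the standard pTYB2 design, cloning into these sites fuses the C terminus of the target protein to a self-cleaving intein followed by a chitin-binding domain. This allows the fusion to be captured on chitin resin and the target protein to be released by thiol-induced intein cleavage, with little or no residual tag. The record itself does not list these fusion elements, so their presence is inferred from the backbone.

The associated publication concerns the role of the mRNA 5' cap in eukaryotic translation initiation, which suggests the plasmid is used to produce recombinant yeast eIF4B for reconstituted in vitro translation initiation studies. The specific purpose of the A130C variant is not stated.
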