Addgene plasmid #37227: pTYB2-eIF4B-A130C
Depositing lab: Jon Lorsch. Depositing organization: Johns Hopkins University and School of Medicine. Publication: The 5'-7-methylguanosine cap on eukaryotic mRNAs serves both to stimulate canonical translation initiation and to block an alternative pathway. Mitchell SF, Walker SE, Algire MA, Park EH, Hinnebusch AG, Lorsch JR. Mol Cell. 2010 Sep 24;39(6):950-62. 10.1016/j.molcel.2010.08.021 PubMed 20864040.
Backbone
  Vector backbone: pTYB2
  Backbone manufacturer: NEB
  Backbone size w/o insert (bp): 7474
  Vector type: Bacterial Expression
Growth in bacteria
  Bacterial resistance: Ampicillin, 100 μg/mL
  Growth temperature: 37°C
  Growth strain: DH5alpha
  Copy number: Unknown
Gene/Insert
  Gene/Insert name: TIF3 (alt name: eIF4B)
  Species: S. cerevisiae (budding yeast)
  Mutation: A130C
  Promoter: T7
  Cloning method: Restriction Enzyme; 5′ cloning site NdeI (unknown if destroyed); 3′ cloning site SmaI (unknown if destroyed)
  Sequencing primers: 5′ T7; 3′ T7-term
Terms and licenses: Academic/Nonprofit Terms; Industry Terms: Not Available to Industry
How to cite: pTYB2-eIF4B-A130C was a gift from Jon Lorsch (Addgene plasmid # 37227 ; http://n2t.net/addgene:37227 ; RRID:Addgene_37227)
